Addgene plasmid #164640: MEK1C218C222
Purpose: Bacterial expression plasmid for His6-MEK1C218C222
Depositing lab: Ben Davis. Depositing organization: University of Oxford. Publication: LanCLs add glutathione to dehydroamino acids generated at phosphorylated sites in the proteome. Lai KY, Galan SRG, Zeng Y, Zhou TH, He C, Raj R, Riedl J, Liu S, Chooi KP, Garg N, Zeng M, Jones LH, Hutchings GJ, Mohammed S, Nair SK, Chen J, Davis BG, van der Donk WA. Cell. 2021 Apr 27. pii: S0092-8674(21)00436-0. doi: 10.1016/j.cell.2021.04.001. PubMed 33932340.
Backbone
  Vector backbone: pET28a
  Vector type: Bacterial Expression
Growth in bacteria
  Bacterial resistance: Kanamycin, 50 μg/mL
  Growth temperature: 37°C
  Growth strain: DH5alpha
  Copy number: Low Copy
Gene/Insert
  Gene/Insert name: mitogen-activated protein kinase kinase 1 (alt name: MAP2K1, MAPKK1, MEK1)
  Species: H. sapiens (human)
  Insert size (bp): 1242
  Mutation: G(-19)F/S218C/S222C/C277S/C376S
  Entrez Gene: MAP2K1 (a.k.a. CFC3, MAPKK1, MEK1, MEL, MKK1, PRKMK1)
  Promoter: T7
  Tag / fusion protein: His6-tag (N terminal on insert)
  Cloning method: Unknown
  Sequencing primers: 5′ TAATACGACTCACTATAGGG; 3′ GCTAGTTATTGCTCAGCGG
Resource information
  A portion of this plasmid was derived from a plasmid made by: Genscript.
Terms and licenses: Academic/Nonprofit Terms; Industry Terms: Not Available to Industry
How to cite: MEK1C218C222 was a gift from Ben Davis (Addgene plasmid # 164640 ; http://n2t.net/addgene:164640 ; RRID:Addgene_164640)
