[The description below was written by a language model from this plasmid's Addgene catalogue record and pLannotate feature annotations shown in this document.]
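Description:
MEK1C218C222 is a bacterial expression plasmid built on the pET28a backbone for producing a His6-tagged, cysteine-engineered variant of human MEK1 (MAP2K1, mitogen-activated protein kinase kinase 1) in E. coli. It is selected with kanamycin through the KanR aminoglycoside phosphotransferase gene. It replicates from a ColE1/pBR322-type origin accompanied by the rop gene and the bom region, which fits the catalogue's low-copy designation. An f1 origin is also present. Short TcR, AmpR promoter and other fragment hits in the automated annotation appear to be backbone remnants rather than functional parts.

The MEK1 coding sequence (insert listed as 1242 bp) sits downstream of a T7 promoter with an adjacent lac operator and the T7 gene 10 ribosome binding site, and is followed by the T7 terminator. The plasmid-borne lacI gene supplies repressor, so transcription depends on T7 RNA polymerase in the host and can be induced with IPTG. An N-terminal His6 tag (picked up as a tag fragment in the annotation) and a thrombin cleavage site precede the kinase, allowing affinity purification and tag removal. A further His-tag sequence is annotated downstream of the MEK1 reading frame, but the record lists only the N-terminal tag, and whether the downstream one is translated is not stated.

The recorded mutations are G(-19)F in the leader region, S218C and S222C, and C277S and C376S. Ser218 and Ser222 are the activation-loop phosphorylation sites of MEK1, so the construct puts cysteines at those positions while replacing two native cysteines with serine. The associated publication concerns dehydroamino acids generated at phosphorylated sites and their modification with glutathione by LanCL enzymes, which suggests the protein serves as a site-specifically modifiable substrate. The record does not describe the exact downstream chemistry.
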