Features (pLannotate 1.2.2; 21 found; start..end, strand, type, name):
     32..50      +  promoter       T7 promoter: promoter for bacteriophage T7 RNA polymerase
     51..75      +  protein_bind   lac operator: The lac repressor binds to the lac operator to inhibit transcription in E. coli. This inhibition can be relieved by adding lactose or isopropyl-β-D-thiogalactopyranoside (IPTG). lac repressor encoded by lacI
     90..112     +  RBS            RBS: efficient ribosome binding site from bacteriophage T7 gene 10 (Olins and Rangwala, 1989)
    131..147     +  CDS            capTEV™ (fragment): composite tag for in vivo biotinylation, TEV protease cleavage, and 6xHis tagging
    158..175     +  CDS            thrombin site: thrombin recognition and cleavage site
    179..1357    +  CDS            MAP2K1: MP2K1_HUMAN - Also known as MEK1, PRKMK1. Experimental evidence at protein level: Swiss-Prot protein existence level 1. Dual specificity protein kinase which acts as an essential component of the MAP kinase signal transduction pathway. Binding of extracellular ligands such as growth factors, cytokines and hormones to their cell-surface receptors activates RAS and this initiates RAF1 activation. RAF1 then further activates the dual-specificity protein kinases MAP2K1/MEK1 and MAP2K2/MEK2. Both MAP2K1/MEK1 and MAP2K2/MEK2 function specifically in the MAPK/ERK cascade, and catalyze the concomitant
   1407..1424    +  CDS            9xHis (fragment): 9xHis affinity tag
   1434..1483    +  CDS            SET1 (fragment): solubility-enhancement tag derived from T7 phage gene 10B
   1491..1538    +  terminator     T7 terminator: transcription terminator for bacteriophage T7 RNA polymerase
   1575..2003    +  rep_origin     f1 ori (sequence partly withheld): f1 bacteriophage origin of replication; arrow indicates direction of (+) strand synthesis
   2056..2113    +  promoter       AmpR promoter (fragment): bla
   2122..2937    -  CDS            KanR: aminoglycoside phosphotransferase; aph(3')-Ia; confers resistance to kanamycin in bacteria or G418 (Geneticin®) in eukaryotes
   3059..3647    +  rep_origin     ori: high-copy-number ColE1/pMB1/pBR322/pUC origin of replication
   3833..3972    -  misc_feature   bom: basis of mobility region from pBR322
   4074..4265    -  CDS            rop: Rop protein, which maintains plasmids at low copy number; rop
   4282..4662    +  CDS            YPB1_ECOLX: Protein predicted: Swiss-Prot protein existence level 4. From Escherichia coli.
   4734..5025    -  CDS            TcR (fragment): tetracycline efflux protein; tet; confers resistance to tetracycline
   5040..5061    -  protein_bind   CAP binding site: CAP binding activates transcription in the presence of cAMP. E. coli catabolite activator protein
   5074..6156    -  CDS            lacI: lac repressor; lacI; The lac repressor binds to the lac operator to inhibit transcription in E. coli. This inhibition can be relieved by adding lactose or isopropyl-β-D-thiogalactopyranoside (IPTG).
   6157..6234    -  promoter       lacI promoter: lacI
   6242..10      -  CDS            TcR (fragment) (across the origin): tetracycline efflux protein; tet; confers resistance to tetracycline
>Addgene plasmid #164640 | MEK1C218C222 | addgene full sequence | sequence record 328775 | Addgene NGS Result
GTAGAGGATCGAGATCTCGATCCCGCGAAATTAATACGACTCACTATAGGGGAATTGTGAGCGGATAACA
ATTCCCCTCTAGAAATAATTTTGTTTAACTTTAAGAAGGAGATATACCATGTTCAGCAGCCATCATCATC
ATCATCACAGCAGCGGCCTGGTGCCGCGCGGCAGCCATATGCCGAAAAAAAAACCGACCCCGATTCAACT
GAACCCGGCTCCGGATGGCTCCGCTGTCAATGGCACCTCAAGCGCAGAAACGAACCTGGAAGCGCTGCAG
AAAAAACTGGAAGAACTGGAACTGGATGAACAGCAACGTAAACGCCTGGAAGCCTTTCTGACCCAGAAAC
AAAAAGTGGGCGAACTGAAAGATGACGATTTCGAAAAAATCAGTGAACTGGGCGCCGGTAACGGCGGTGT
GGTTTTTAAAGTCAGCCATAAACCGTCTGGTCTGGTGATGGCACGTAAACTGATTCACCTGGAAATCAAA
CCGGCTATTCGTAACCAGATTATCCGCGAACTGCAAGTGCTGCATGAATGCAATTCTCCGTATATTGTTG
GCTTTTATGGTGCGTTCTACAGTGACGGCGAAATTTCCATCTGTATGGAACACATGGACGGCGGTAGCCT
GGATCAGGTTCTGAAAAAAGCAGGCCGTATCCCGGAACAAATTCTGGGTAAAGTCTCTATTGCTGTGATC
AAAGGCCTGACGTACCTGCGTGAAAAACATAAAATCATGCACCGCGATGTGAAACCGTCAAACATCCTGG
TTAATTCGCGCGGTGAAATTAAACTGTGCGACTTTGGCGTTAGCGGTCAGCTGATTGATTGTATGGCGAA
CTGCTTCGTCGGCACCCGTAGTTATATGTCCCCGGAACGCCTGCAGGGTACGCATTACTCAGTGCAATCG
GATATCTGGTCAATGGGCCTGTCGCTGGTTGAAATGGCCGTTGGTCGTTATCCGATTCCGCCGCCGGACG
CCAAAGAACTGGAACTGATGTTTGGCTCTCAGGTTGAAGGTGATGCGGCCGAAACCCCGCCGCGTCCGCG
TACCCCGGGTCGTCCGCTGAGCTCTTATGGTATGGACAGCCGTCCGCCGATGGCAATCTTCGAACTGCTG
GATTACATTGTGAATGAACCGCCGCCAAAACTGCCGAGCGGCGTGTTTAGCCTGGAATTTCAGGACTTCG
TCAACAAATGTCTGATCAAAAATCCGGCAGAACGTGCTGATCTGAAACAACTGATGGTCCACGCTTTTAT
TAAACGCTCCGACGCGGAAGAAGTGGATTTCGCCGGTTGGCTGTCTTCGACCATTGGCCTGAATCAACCG
TCAACGCCGACCCACGCTGCTGGTGTGTAAGGATCCGAATTCGAGCTCCGTCGACAAGCTTGCGGCCGCA
CTCGAGCACCACCACCACCACCACTGAGATCCGGCTGCTAACAAAGCCCGAAAGGAAGCTGAGTTGGCTG
CTGCCACCGCTGAGCAATAACTAGCATAACCCCTTGGGGCCTCTAAACGGGTCTTGAGGGGTTTTTTGCT
GAAAGGAGGAACTATATCCGGATTGGCGAATGGG
[124 nt withheld, positions 1575-1698]
C
[91 nt withheld, positions 1700-1790]
A
[49 nt withheld, positions 1792-1840]
CCTTTGACGTTGGAGTCCACGTTCTTT
[37 nt withheld, positions 1868-1904]
ACCCTATCTCGGTCTATTCTTTTGATTTATAAGGGATTTTGCCGATTTCGGCCTATTGGTTAAAAAATGA
GCTGATTTAACAAAAATTTAACGCGAATTTTAACAAAATATTAACGCTTACAATTTAGGTGGCACTTTTC
GGGGAAATGTGCGCGGAACCCCTATTTGTTTATTTTTCTAAATACATTCAAATATGTATCCGCTCATGAA
TTAATTCTTAGAAAAACTCATCGAGCATCAAATGAAACTGCAATTTATTCATATCAGGATTATCAATACC
ATATTTTTGAAAAAGCCGTTTCTGTAATGAAGGAGAAAACTCACCGAGGCAGTTCCATAGGATGGCAAGA
TCCTGGTATCGGTCTGCGATTCCGACTCGTCCAACATCAATACAACCTATTAATTTCCCCTCGTCAAAAA
TAAGGTTATCAAGTGAGAAATCACCATGAGTGACGACTGAATCCGGTGAGAATGGCAAAAGTTTATGCAT
TTCTTTCCAGACTTGTTCAACAGGCCAGCCATTACGCTCGTCATCAAAATCACTCGCATCAACCAAACCG
TTATTCATTCGTGATTGCGCCTGAGCGAGACGAAATACGCGATCGCTGTTAAAAGGACAATTACAAACAG
GAATCGAATGCAACCGGCGCAGGAACACTGCCAGCGCATCAACAATATTTTCACCTGAATCAGGATATTC
TTCTAATACCTGGAATGCTGTTTTCCCGGGGATCGCAGTGGTGAGTAACCATGCATCATCAGGAGTACGG
ATAAAATGCTTGATGGTCGGAAGAGGCATAAATTCCGTCAGCCAGTTTAGTCTGACCATCTCATCTGTAA
CATCATTGGCAACGCTACCTTTGCCATGTTTCAGAAACAACTCTGGCGCATCGGGCTTCCCATACAATCG
ATAGATTGTCGCACCTGATTGCCCGACATTATCGCGAGCCCATTTATACCCATATAAATCAGCATCCATG
TTGGAATTTAATCGCGGCCTAGAGCAAGACGTTTCCCGTTGAATATGGCTCATAACACCCCTTGTATTAC
TGTTTATGTAAGCAGACAGTTTTATTGTTCATGACCAAAATCCCTTAACGTGAGTTTTCGTTCCACTGAG
CGTCAGACCCCGTAGAAAAGATCAAAGGATCTTCTTGAGATCCTTTTTTTCTGCGCGTAATCTGCTGCTT
GCAAACAAAAAAACCACCGCTACCAGCGGTGGTTTGTTTGCCGGATCAAGAGCTACCAACTCTTTTTCCG
AAGGTAACTGGCTTCAGCAGAGCGCAGATACCAAATACTGTCCTTCTAGTGTAGCCGTAGTTAGGCCACC
ACTTCAAGAACTCTGTAGCACCGCCTACATACCTCGCTCTGCTAATCCTGTTACCAGTGGCTGCTGCCAG
TGGCGATAAGTCGTGTCTTACCGGGTTGGACTCAAGACGATAGTTACCGGATAAGGCGCAGCGGTCGGGC
TGAACGGGGGGTTCGTGCACACAGCCCAGCTTGGAGCGAACGACCTACACCGAACTGAGATACCTACAGC
GTGAGCTATGAGAAAGCGCCACGCTTCCCGAAGGGAGAAAGGCGGACAGGTATCCGGTAAGCGGCAGGGT
CGGAACAGGAGAGCGCACGAGGGAGCTTCCAGGGGGAAACGCCTGGTATCTTTATAGTCCTGTCGGGTTT
CGCCACCTCTGACTTGAGCGTCGATTTTTGTGATGCTCGTCAGGGGGGCGGAGCCTATGGAAAAACGCCA
GCAACGCGGCCTTTTTACGGTTCCTGGCCTTTTGCTGGCCTTTTGCTCACATGTTCTTTCCTGCGTTATC
CCCTGATTCTGTGGATAACCGTATTACCGCCTTTGAGTGAGCTGATACCGCTCGCCGCAGCCGAACGACC
GAGCGCAGCGAGTCAGTGAGCGAGGAAGCGGAAGAGCGCCTGATGCGGTATTTTCTCCTTACGCATCTGT
GCGGTATTTCACACCGCAATGGTGCACTCTCAGTACAATCTGCTCTGATGCCGCATAGTTAAGCCAGTAT
ACACTCCGCTATCGCTACGTGACTGGGTCATGGCTGCGCCCCGACACCCGCCAACACCCGCTGACGCGCC
CTGACGGGCTTGTCTGCTCCCGGCATCCGCTTACAGACAAGCTGTGACCGTCTCCGGGAGCTGCATGTGT
CAGAGGTTTTCACCGTCATCACCGAAACGCGCGAGGCAGCTGCGGTAAAGCTCATCAGCGTGGTCGTGAA
GCGATTCACAGATGTCTGCCTGTTCATCCGCGTCCAGCTCGTTGAGTTTCTCCAGAAGCGTTAATGTCTG
GCTTCTGATAAAGCGGGCCATGTTAAGGGCGGTTTTTTCCTGTTTGGTCACTGATGCCTCCGTGTAAGGG
GGATTTCTGTTCATGGGGGTAATGATACCGATGAAACGAGAGAGGATGCTCACGATACGGGTTACTGATG
ATGAACATGCCCGGTTACTGGAACGTTGTGAGGGTAAACAACTGGCGGTATGGATGCGGCGGGACCAGAG
AAAAATCACTCAGGGTCAATGCCAGCGCTTCGTTAATACAGATGTAGGTGTTCCACAGGGTAGCCAGCAG
CATCCTGCGATGCAGATCCGGAACATAATGGTGCAGGGCGCTGACTTCCGCGTTTCCAGACTTTACGAAA
CACGGAAACCGAAGACCATTCATGTTGTTGCTCAGGTCGCAGACGTTTTGCAGCAGCAGTCGCTTCACGT
TCGCTCGCGTATCGGTGATTCATTCTGCTAACCAGTAAGGCAACCCCGCCAGCCTAGCCGGGTCCTCAAC
GACAGGAGCACGATCATGCGCACCCGTGGGGCCGCCATGCCGGCGATAATGGCCTGCTTCTCGCCGAAAC
GTTTGGTGGCGGGACCAGTGACGAAGGCTTGAGCGAGGGCGTGCAAGATTCCGAATACCGCAAGCGACAG
GCCGATCATCGTCGCGCTCCAGCGAAAGCGGTCCTCGCCGAAAATGACCCAGAGCGCTGCCGGCACCTGT
CCTACGAGTTGCATGATAAAGAAGACAGTCATAAGTGCGGCGACGATAGTCATGCCCCGCGCCCACCGGA
AGGAGCTGACTGGGTTGAAGGCTCTCAAGGGCATCGGTCGAGATCCCGGTGCCTAATGAGTGAGCTAACT
TACATTAATTGCGTTGCGCTCACTGCCCGCTTTCCAGTCGGGAAACCTGTCGTGCCAGCTGCATTAATGA
ATCGGCCAACGCGCGGGGAGAGGCGGTTTGCGTATTGGGCGCCAGGGTGGTTTTTCTTTTCACCAGTGAG
ACGGGCAACAGCTGATTGCCCTTCACCGCCTGGCCCTGAGAGAGTTGCAGCAAGCGGTCCACGCTGGTTT
GCCCCAGCAGGCGAAAATCCTGTTTGATGGTGGTTAACGGCGGGATATAACATGAGCTGTCTTCGGTATC
GTCGTATCCCACTACCGAGATATCCGCACCAACGCGCAGCCCGGACTCGGTAATGGCGCGCATTGCGCCC
AGCGCCATCTGATCGTTGGCAACCAGCATCGCAGTGGGAACGATGCCCTCATTCAGCATTTGCATGGTTT
GTTGAAAACCGGACATGGCACTCCAGTCGCCTTCCCGTTCCGCTATCGGCTGAATTTGATTGCGAGTGAG
ATATTTATGCCAGCCAGCCAGACGCAGACGCGCCGAGACAGAACTTAATGGGCCCGCTAACAGCGCGATT
TGCTGGTGACCCAATGCGACCAGATGCTCCACGCCCAGTCGCGTACCGTCTTCATGGGAGAAAATAATAC
TGTTGATGGGTGTCTGGTCAGAGACATCAAGAAATAACGCCGGAACATTAGTGCAGGCAGCTTCCACAGC
AATGGCATCCTGGTCATCCAGCGGATAGTTAATGATCAGCCCACTGACGCGTTGCGCGAGAAGATTGTGC
ACCGCCGCTTTACAGGCTTCGACGCCGCTTCGTTCTACCATCGACACCACCACGCTGGCACCCAGTTGAT
CGGCGCGAGATTTAATCGCCGCGACAATTTGCGACGGCGCGTGCAGGGCCAGACTGGAGGTGGCAACGCC
AATCAGCAACGACTGTTTGCCCGCCAGTTGTTGTGCCACGCGGTTGGGAATGTAATTCAGCTCCGCCATC
GCCGCTTCCACTTTTTCCCGCGTTTTCGCAGAAACGTGGCTGGCCTGGTTCACCACGCGGGAAACGGTCT
GATAAGAGACACCGGCATACTCTGCGACATCGTATAACGTTACTGGTTTCACATTCACCACCCTGAATTG
ACTCTCTTCCGGGCGCTATCATGCCATACCGCGAAAGGTTTTGCGCCATTCGATGGTGTCCGGGATCTCG
ACGCTCTCCCTTATGCGACTCCTGCATTAGGAAGCAGCCCAGTAGTAGGTTGAGGCCGTTGAGCACCGCC
GCCGCAAGGAATGGTGCATGCAAGGAGATGGCGCCCAACAGTCCCCCGGCCACGGGGCCTGCCACCATAC
CCACGCCGAAACAAGCGCTCATGAGCCCGAAGTGGCGAGCCCGATCTTCCCCATCGGTGATGTCGGCGAT
ATAGGCGCCAGCAACCGCACCTGTGGCGCCGGTGATGCCGGCCACGATGCGTCCGGC
