>Addgene plasmid #164640 | MEK1C218C222 | depositor partial sequence | sequence record 319624 | MEK1C218C222 sequence 1242 bps
ATGTTCAGCAGCCATCATCATCATCATCACAGCAGCGGCCTGGTGCCGCGCGGCAGCCATATGCCGAAAA
AAAAACCGACCCCGATTCAACTGAACCCGGCTCCGGATGGCTCCGCTGTCAATGGCACCTCAAGCGCAGA
AACGAACCTGGAAGCGCTGCAGAAAAAACTGGAAGAACTGGAACTGGATGAACAGCAACGTAAACGCCTG
GAAGCCTTTCTGACCCAGAAACAAAAAGTGGGCGAACTGAAAGATGACGATTTCGAAAAAATCAGTGAAC
TGGGCGCCGGTAACGGCGGTGTGGTTTTTAAAGTCAGCCATAAACCGTCTGGTCTGGTGATGGCACGTAA
ACTGATTCACCTGGAAATCAAACCGGCTATTCGTAACCAGATTATCCGCGAACTGCAAGTGCTGCATGAA
TGCAATTCTCCGTATATTGTTGGCTTTTATGGTGCGTTCTACAGTGACGGCGAAATTTCCATCTGTATGG
AACACATGGACGGCGGTAGCCTGGATCAGGTTCTGAAAAAAGCAGGCCGTATCCCGGAACAAATTCTGGG
TAAAGTCTCTATTGCTGTGATCAAAGGCCTGACGTACCTGCGTGAAAAACATAAAATCATGCACCGCGAT
GTGAAACCGTCAAACATCCTGGTTAATTCGCGCGGTGAAATTAAACTGTGCGACTTTGGCGTTAGCGGTC
AGCTGATTGATTGTATGGCGAACTGCTTCGTCGGCACCCGTAGTTATATGTCCCCGGAACGCCTGCAGGG
TACGCATTACTCAGTGCAATCGGATATCTGGTCAATGGGCCTGTCGCTGGTTGAAATGGCCGTTGGTCGT
TATCCGATTCCGCCGCCGGACGCCAAAGAACTGGAACTGATGTTTGGCTCTCAGGTTGAAGGTGATGCGG
CCGAAACCCCGCCGCGTCCGCGTACCCCGGGTCGTCCGCTGAGCTCTTATGGTATGGACAGCCGTCCGCC
GATGGCAATCTTCGAACTGCTGGATTACATTGTGAATGAACCGCCGCCAAAACTGCCGAGCGGCGTGTTT
AGCCTGGAATTTCAGGACTTCGTCAACAAATGTCTGATCAAAAATCCGGCAGAACGTGCTGATCTGAAAC
AACTGATGGTCCACGCTTTTATTAAACGCTCCGACGCGGAAGAAGTGGATTTCGCCGGTTGGCTGTCTTC
GACCATTGGCCTGAATCAACCGTCAACGCCGACCCACGCTGCTGGTGTGTAA
